Addgene plasmid #182380: psiCheck2-SV40p-mtIF3(SR)-3xFLAG-CMVp-mito-mTFP1
Purpose: Dual expression construct encoding shRNA-resistant mtIF3 and mito-mTFP1 from separate promoters
Depositing lab: Chunghun Lim. Depositing organization: Ulsan National Institute of Science and Technology (UNIST). Publication: mtIF3 is locally translated in axons and regulates mitochondrial translation for axonal growth. Lee S, Park D, Lim C, Kim JI, Min KT. BMC Biol. 2022 Jan 7;20(1):12. doi: 10.1186/s12915-021-01215-w. PubMed 34996455.
Backbone
  Vector backbone: psiCheck2
  Backbone size w/o insert (bp): 3386
  Total vector size (bp): 5201
  Modifications to backbone: Changed HSV TK promoter to CMV promoter
  Vector type: Mammalian Expression
Growth in bacteria
  Bacterial resistance: Ampicillin, 100 μg/mL
  Growth temperature: 37°C
  Growth strain: DH5alpha
  Copy number: High Copy
Gene/Insert 1
  Gene/Insert name: mtIF3
  Species: M. musculus (mouse)
  Insert size (bp): 903
  Mutation: Changed CDS sequence from 'ccacgttcaagtcacgataaa' to 'tcatgtacaggtgaccattaa' (shRNA-resistant)
  GenBank ID: NM_001256101.1
  Entrez Gene: Mtif3 (a.k.a. 2810012L14Rik, AI414549)
  Promoter: SV40 promoter
  Tag / fusion protein: 3xFlag (C terminal on insert)
  Cloning method: Restriction Enzyme; 5′ cloning site NheI (destroyed during cloning); 3′ cloning site NotI (not destroyed)
  Sequencing primers: 5′ AATACGACTCACTATAG
Gene/Insert 2
  Gene/Insert name: mito-mTFP1
  Species: Synthetic
  Insert size (bp): 912
  Promoter: CMV promoter
  Cloning method: Restriction Enzyme; 5′ cloning site EcoRI (not destroyed); 3′ cloning site XhoI (not destroyed)
  Sequencing primers: 5′ GTGTGTTGGTTTTTTGTGTG; 3′ AAATAAAGCAATAGCATCAC
Terms and licenses: Academic/Nonprofit Terms; Industry Terms: Not Available to Industry
How to cite: psiCheck2-SV40p-mtIF3(SR)-3xFLAG-CMVp-mito-mTFP1 was a gift from Chunghun Lim (Addgene plasmid # 182380 ; http://n2t.net/addgene:182380 ; RRID:Addgene_182380)
