[The description below was written by a language model from this plasmid's Addgene catalogue record and pLannotate feature annotations shown in this document.]
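Description:
psiCheck2-SV40p-mtIF3(SR)-3xFLAG-CMVp-mito-mTFP1 is a 5.2 kb mammalian expression plasmid built on the psiCheck2 backbone. The two reporter positions of the original dual-cassette vector have been repurposed to carry two independent transgenes, and no luciferase sequences appear in the feature table. It is maintained in E. coli through a high-copy ColE1/pUC-type origin and selected with ampicillin via the bla gene under its own promoter.

The first cassette uses the SV40 enhancer/early promoter, followed by a chimeric β-globin/immunoglobulin intron that aids transcript processing and a T7 promoter just upstream of the coding region. It drives mouse Mtif3, the mitochondrial translation initiation factor 3 that acts on the small mitoribosomal subunit. The coding sequence has been recoded across a short shRNA target site so that the transcript escapes knockdown. The record lists a C-terminal 3xFLAG tag for detection, although the annotation does not call it as a separate feature. This cassette ends in a synthetic poly(A) signal.

In the second cassette, the HSV TK promoter of the parent vector has been replaced by the CMV immediate-early enhancer and promoter. It expresses mito-mTFP1, a monomeric teal fluorescent protein preceded by what appear to be tandem copies of the human COX8 mitochondrial presequence, which direct it into mitochondria. An SV40 poly(A) signal follows, annotated on the reverse strand.

Together these parts suit shRNA rescue experiments. Cells depleted of endogenous mtIF3 can be re-supplied with a resistant tagged version, while the same plasmid labels their mitochondria for imaging. The associated study examined mtIF3 in mitochondrial translation and axonal growth.
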