Features (pLannotate 1.2.2; 15 found; start..end, strand, type, name):
     62..419     +  promoter       SV40 promoter: SV40 enhancer and early promoter
    489..621     +  intron         chimeric intron: chimera between introns from human β-globin and immunoglobulin heavy chain genes
    666..684     +  promoter       T7 promoter: promoter for bacteriophage T7 RNA polymerase
    690..1517    +  CDS            Mtif3: IF3M_MOUSE - Experimental evidence at protein level: Swiss-Prot protein existence level 1. IF-3 binds to the 28S ribosomal subunit and shifts the equilibrum between 55S ribosomes and their 39S and 28S subunits in favor of the free subunits, thus enhancing the availability of 28S subunits on which protein synthesis initiation begins. From Mus musculus (Mouse).
   1608..1656    +  polyA_signal   poly(A) signal: synthetic polyadenylation signal
   1663..1966    +  enhancer       CMV enhancer: human cytomegalovirus immediate early enhancer
   1967..2170    +  promoter       CMV promoter: human cytomegalovirus (CMV) immediate early promoter
   2199..2273    +  CDS            COX8 presequence: mitochondrial presequence of human cytochrome c oxidase subunit VIII (Rizutto et al., 1989)
   2293..2366    +  CDS            COX8 presequence (fragment): mitochondrial presequence of human cytochrome c oxidase subunit VIII (Rizutto et al., 1989)
   2400..3110    +  CDS            mTFP1: monomeric teal (cyan) fluorescent protein (Ai et al., 2006) mammalian codon-optimized
   3156..3277    -  polyA_signal   SV40 poly(A) signal: SV40 polyadenylation signal
   3300..3368    -  CDS            large T antigen (fragment): large T antigen from SV40 (simian virus 40)
   3410..3514    +  promoter       AmpR promoter: bla
   3515..4375    +  CDS            AmpR: β-lactamase; bla; confers resistance to ampicillin, carbenicillin, and related antibiotics
   4546..5134    +  rep_origin     ori: high-copy-number ColE1/pMB1/pBR322/pUC origin of replication
>Addgene plasmid #182380 | psiCheck2-SV40p-mtIF3(SR)-3xFLAG-CMVp-mito-mTFP1 | addgene full sequence | sequence record 358102 | Addgene NGS Result
AGATCTGCGCAGCACCATGGCCTGAAATAACCTCTGAAAGAGGAACTTGGTTAGGTACCTTCTGAGGCGG
AAAGAACCAGCTGTGGAATGTGTGTCAGTTAGGGTGTGGAAAGTCCCCAGGCTCCCCAGCAGGCAGAAGT
ATGCAAAGCATGCATCTCAATTAGTCAGCAACCAGGTGTGGAAAGTCCCCAGGCTCCCCAGCAGGCAGAA
GTATGCAAAGCATGCATCTCAATTAGTCAGCAACCATAGTCCCGCCCCTAACTCCGCCCATCCCGCCCCT
AACTCCGCCCAGTTCCGCCCATTCTCCGCCCCATGGCTGACTAATTTTTTTTATTTATGCAGAGGCCGAG
GCCGCCTCGGCCTCTGAGCTATTCCAGAAGTAGTGAGGAGGCTTTTTTGGAGGCCTAGGCTTTTGCAAAA
AGCTTGATTCTTCTGACACAACAGTCTCGAACTTAAGCTGCAGAAGTTGGTCGTGAGGCACTGGGCAGGT
AAGTATCAAGGTTACAAGACAGGTTTAAGGAGACCAATAGAAACTGGGCTTGTCGAGACAGAGAAGACTC
TTGCGTTTCTGATAGGCACCTATTGGTCTTACTGACATCCACTTTGCCTTTCTCTCCACAGGTGTCCACT
CCCAGTTCAATTACAGCTCTTAAGGCTAGAGTACTTAATACGACTCACTATAGGCTAGCATGGCTGTTCT
TCTGATGAGGTTGATGCTACAAACTACAAAGCTTGACCATAACTTAATTGGAAGATGTTTGCAAAGACAC
GCTGTGAAGCCAGATCCAGCACAGCTGTCCCTGTCTGCGTCCACCCCAAAGCTGTTGTACCTGACTTCTG
CAAAAGGTTTTAGTACTGCTGGAGACCCACAGGGTGAGAGGAAACAGAAAAGAAGGGATGCTTTCTCTAA
CACCGGCCGGAAGATTAGTGAGCGGATTATCCGCGTCCTGGATGAGAAGGGCATGGACCTGGGGATGATG
CATCGAGCAGATGTGATCAGACTCATGAACAAGCAGGACCTGAGGCTGGTGCAGAGGAACACCAGCTCAG
AGCCACCGGAGTACCAGCTTATGACCGGAGAGCAGATCCACCAGGAGCGGCTAAAGCTCCGGGAACAGGA
AAAGGCCAAACCCAAAACTGGACCAACTATGACGAAAGAGCTCGTTTTCTCTTCAAATATTGGACAGCAC
GATTTAGACACCAAGAGTAAACAGATCCAGCAGTGGATAGAGAAGAAATATCATGTACAGGTGACCATTA
AGAGGAGGAAAGATGCGGAGCAGTCAGAGGAGGAAACGGAGGAGATATTTAACCAGATTCTCCAGACTAT
GCCTGACATAGCAACCTTCTCAAGCAGACCAAAAGCCATCAGAGGAGGGACTGCTTCCATGTGTGTTTTT
CGTCACTTGAGCAAGAAAGAAGAAAAGGCGTACAGAGAATCCCAGGAGAGCCAGAGAAGAGACACTTTGA
GCAAAGACGACGACGGAAACAGCAAAGAGTCGGATGTTGTGTGTCAGACCGGTGACTATAAGGACCACGA
CGGAGACTACAAGGATCATGATATTGATTACAAAGACGATGACGATAAGTAAGCGGCCGCTGGCCGCAAT
AAAATATCTTTATTTTCATTACATCTGTGTGTTGGTTTTTTGTGTGGAATTCCGTTACATAACTTACGGT
AAATGGCCCGCCTGGCTGACCGCCCAACGACCCCCGCCCATTGACGTCAATAATGACGTATGTTCCCATA
GTAACGCCAATAGGGACTTTCCATTGACGTCAATGGGTGGAGTATTTACGGTAAACTGCCCACTTGGCAG
TACATCAAGTGTATCATATGCCAAGTACGCCCCCTATTGACGTCAATGACGGTAAATGGCCCGCCTGGCA
TTATGCCCAGTACATGACCTTATGGGACTTTCCTACTTGGCAGTACATCTACGTATTAGTCATCGCTATT
ACCATGGTGATGCGGTTTTGGCAGTACATCAATGGGCGTGGATAGCGGTTTGACTCACGGGGATTTCCAA
GTCTCCACCCCATTGACGTCAATGGGAGTTTGTTTTGGCACCAAAATCAACGGGACTTTCCAAAATGTCG
TAACAACTCCGCCCCATTGACGCAAATGGGCGGTAGGCGTGTACGGTGGGAGGTCTATATAAGCAGAGCT
GGTTTAGTGAACCGTCAGATCCGCTAGCATGTCCGTCCTGACGCCGCTGCTGCTGCGGGGCTTGACAGGC
TCGGCCCGGCGGCTCCCAGTGCCGCGCGCCAAGATCCATTCGTTGGGGGATCTGTCCGTCCTGACGCCGC
TGCTGCTGCGGGGCTTGACAGGCTCGGCCCGGCGGCTCCCAGTGCCGCGCGCCAAGATCCATTCGTTGGG
GGATCCACCGGTCGCCACCATGGTGAGCAAGGGCGAGGAGACCACAATGGGCGTAATCAAGCCCGACATG
AAGATCAAGCTGAAGATGGAGGGCAACGTGAATGGCCACGCCTTCGTGATCGAGGGCGAGGGCGAGGGCA
AGCCCTACGACGGCACCAACACCATCAACCTGGAGGTGAAGGAGGGAGCCCCCCTGCCCTTCTCCTACGA
CATTCTGACCACCGCGTTCGCCTACGGCAACAGGGCCTTCACCAAGTACCCCGACGACATCCCCAACTAC
TTCAAGCAGTCCTTCCCCGAGGGCTACTCTTGGGAGCGCACCATGACCTTCGAGGACAAGGGCATCGTGA
AGGTGAAGTCCGACATCTCCATGGAGGAGGACTCCTTCATCTACGAGATACACCTCAAGGGCGAGAACTT
CCCCCCCAACGGCCCCGTGATGCAGAAGAAGACCACCGGCTGGGACGCCTCCACCGAGAGGATGTACGTG
CGCGACGGCGTGCTGAAGGGCGACGTCAAGCACAAGCTGCTGCTGGAGGGCGGCGGCCACCACCGCGTTG
ACTTCAAGACCATCTACAGGGCCAAGAAGGCGGTGAAGCTGCCCGACTATCACTTTGTGGACCACCGCAT
CGAGATCCTGAACCACGACAAGGACTACAACAAGGTGACCGTTTACGAGAGCGCCGTGGCCCGCAACTCC
ACCGACGGCATGGACGAGCTGTACAAGTAACTCGAGTCTAGAGTCGGGGCGGCCGGCCGCTTCGAGCAGA
CATGATAAGATACATTGATGAGTTTGGACAAACCACAACTAGAATGCAGTGAAAAAAATGCTTTATTTGT
GAAATTTGTGATGCTATTGCTTTATTTGTAACCATTATAAGCTGCAATAAACAAGTTAACAACAACAATT
GCATTCATTTTATGTTTCAGGTTCAGGGGGAGGTGTGGGAGGTTTTTTAAAGCAAGTAAAACCTCTACAA
ATGTGGTAAAATCGATAAGGATCCAGGTGGCACTTTTCGGGGAAATGTGCGCGGAACCCCTATTTGTTTA
TTTTTCTAAATACATTCAAATATGTATCCGCTCATGAGACAATAACCCTGATAAATGCTTCAATAATATT
GAAAAAGGAAGAGTATGAGTATTCAACATTTCCGTGTCGCCCTTATTCCCTTTTTTGCGGCATTTTGCCT
TCCTGTTTTTGCTCACCCAGAAACGCTGGTGAAAGTAAAAGATGCTGAAGATCAGTTGGGTGCACGAGTG
GGTTACATCGAACTGGATCTCAACAGCGGTAAGATCCTTGAGAGTTTTCGCCCCGAAGAACGTTTTCCAA
TGATGAGCACTTTTAAAGTTCTGCTATGTGGCGCGGTATTATCCCGTATTGACGCCGGGCAAGAGCAACT
CGGTCGCCGCATACACTATTCTCAGAATGACTTGGTTGAGTACTCACCAGTCACAGAAAAGCATCTTACG
GATGGCATGACAGTAAGAGAATTATGCAGTGCTGCCATAACCATGAGTGATAACACTGCGGCCAACTTAC
TTCTGACAACGATCGGAGGACCGAAGGAGCTAACCGCTTTTTTGCACAACATGGGGGATCATGTAACTCG
CCTTGATCGTTGGGAACCGGAGCTGAATGAAGCCATACCAAACGACGAGCGTGACACCACGATGCCTGTA
GCAATGGCAACAACGTTGCGCAAACTATTAACTGGCGAACTACTTACTCTAGCTTCCCGGCAACAATTAA
TAGACTGGATGGAGGCGGATAAAGTTGCAGGACCACTTCTGCGCTCGGCCCTTCCGGCTGGCTGGTTTAT
TGCTGATAAATCTGGAGCCGGTGAGCGTGGGTCTCGCGGTATCATTGCAGCACTGGGGCCAGATGGTAAG
CCCTCCCGTATCGTAGTTATCTACACGACGGGGAGTCAGGCAACTATGGATGAACGAAATAGACAGATCG
CTGAGATAGGTGCCTCACTGATTAAGCATTGGTAACTGTCAGACCAAGTTTACTCATATATACTTTAGAT
TGATTTAAAACTTCATTTTTAATTTAAAAGGATCTAGGTGAAGATCCTTTTTGATAATCTCATGACCAAA
ATCCCTTAACGTGAGTTTTCGTTCCACTGAGCGTCAGACCCCGTAGAAAAGATCAAAGGATCTTCTTGAG
ATCCTTTTTTTCTGCGCGTAATCTGCTGCTTGCAAACAAAAAAACCACCGCTACCAGCGGTGGTTTGTTT
GCCGGATCAAGAGCTACCAACTCTTTTTCCGAAGGTAACTGGCTTCAGCAGAGCGCAGATACCAAATACT
GTTCTTCTAGTGTAGCCGTAGTTAGGCCACCACTTCAAGAACTCTGTAGCACCGCCTACATACCTCGCTC
TGCTAATCCTGTTACCAGTGGCTGCTGCCAGTGGCGATAAGTCGTGTCTTACCGGGTTGGACTCAAGACG
ATAGTTACCGGATAAGGCGCAGCGGTCGGGCTGAACGGGGGGTTCGTGCACACAGCCCAGCTTGGAGCGA
ACGACCTACACCGAACTGAGATACCTACAGCGTGAGCTATGAGAAAGCGCCACGCTTCCCGAAGGGAGAA
AGGCGGACAGGTATCCGGTAAGCGGCAGGGTCGGAACAGGAGAGCGCACGAGGGAGCTTCCAGGGGGAAA
CGCCTGGTATCTTTATAGTCCTGTCGGGTTTCGCCACCTCTGACTTGAGCGTCGATTTTTGTGATGCTCG
TCAGGGGGGCGGAGCCTATGGAAAAACGCCAGCAACGCGGCCTTTTTACGGTTCCTGGCCTTTTGCTGGC
CTTTTGCTCACATGGCTCGAC
